>Addgene plasmid #26660 | pGEM-3z/607 | addgene partial sequence | sequence record 32894 | 26660 with M13pUC-fwd
CGACTACTATGGGCGAATTCGAGCTCGGTACCCGGGGATCCTCTAGAGTCCGGGATCCTAATGACCAAGG
CCTTTCTAATAGGCATCCTCGCCTTAGGGCTAGGAACCGGCAGTAGCACTGGACTAACCAGGGTCCGAAC
GGTGCCCGTATCTCGGGGGGGGGAAAGATGTTCCTTTGCCCCTCTAAACCACGCTAACGGGTACTAGAAC
CCGTTCCGGATACCAAGGCGCTCGTTAGGCCTCCGGGTGTTTTATGCCTTCCCGTCTCCAAAACACTCAC
CTACGCATTCTCCGCCAAAGGGTGCCAGTCGGATAGTGTTCCGAGCTCCCGACCTGCAGGCATGCAAGCT
TGAGTATTCTATAGTGTCACCTAAATAGCTTGGCGTAATCATGGTCATAGCTGTTTCCTGTGTGAAATTG
TTATCCGCTCACAATTCCACACAACATACGAGCCGGAAGCATAAAGTGTAAAGCCTGGGGTGCCTAATGA
GTGAGCTAACTCACATTAATTGCGTTGCGCTCACTGCCCGCTTTCCAGTCGGGAAACCTGTCGTGCCAGC
TGCATTAATGAATCGGCCAACGCGCGGGGAGAGGCGGTTTGCGTATTGGGCGCTCTTCCGCTTCCTCGCT
CACTGACTCGCTGCGCTCGGTCGTTCGGCTGCGGCGAGCGGTATCAGCTCACTCAAAGGCGGTAATACGG
TTATCCACAGAATCAGGGGATAACGCAGGAAAGAACATGTGAGCAAAAGGCCAGCAAAAGGCCAGGAACC
GTAAAAAGGCCGCGTTGCTGGCGTTTTTCCATAGGCTCCGCCCCCCTGACGAGCATCACAAAAATCGACG
CTCAAGTCAGAAGTGGCGAAACCCGACAGGACTATAAAGATACCAGGCGTTTCCCCCTGGAAGCTCCCTC
GTGCGCTCTCCTGTTCCGACCCTGCCGCTTACCGGA
