[The description below was written by a language model from this plasmid's Addgene catalogue record.]
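Description:
pGEM-3z/607 is a small, high-copy bacterial plasmid built on the commercial pGEM-3Z cloning vector (backbone about 2.7 kb) and propagated in E. coli under ampicillin selection. The catalogue entry labels it an empty backbone with no named gene insert, but the depositor comments make clear that it carries a payload: a 147 bp nucleosome positioning sequence, referred to as clone "607", placed at the HincII site of the polylinker. The record does not say whether the HincII sites survived cloning. As in the parent pGEM-3Z vector, the cloning region is flanked by T7 and SP6 sites, which the record lists as the sequencing primers for reading across the insert from either side. Although the vector type is recorded as bacterial expression, nothing in the record indicates that a protein is produced; the plasmid functions as a carrier for a DNA element of interest.

The 147 bp length corresponds to the stretch of DNA wrapped around a histone octamer in a nucleosome core particle. According to the associated work, clone 607 belongs to a set of sequences recovered by selection for high-affinity binding to the histone octamer, in a study of sequence rules governing nucleosome positioning. The depositor notes that repository sequencing may differ from the originally reported sequence, and regards this as unimportant because the clones were chosen for octamer binding rather than for a defined sequence. The plasmid is therefore most plausibly used as a template or source for preparing positioning DNA for in vitro nucleosome reconstitution and studies of histone–DNA affinity. No feature table was supplied, so the exact layout of the backbone elements cannot be confirmed from the record.
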