Addgene plasmid #26660: pGEM-3z/607
Purpose: (Empty Backbone)
Depositing lab: Jonathan Widom. Depositing organization: Northwestern University. Publication: New DNA sequence rules for high affinity binding to histone octamer and sequence-directed nucleosome positioning. Lowary PT, Widom J. J Mol Biol. 1998 Feb 13. 276(1):19-42. 10.1006/jmbi.1997.1494 PubMed 9514715.
Backbone
  Vector backbone: pGEM-3Z
  Backbone manufacturer: Promega
  Backbone size (bp): 2743
  Vector type: Bacterial Expression
Growth in bacteria
  Bacterial resistance: Ampicillin, 100 μg/mL
  Growth temperature: 37°C
  Growth strain: DH5alpha
  Copy number: High Copy
Gene/Insert
  Gene/Insert name: None
  Cloning method: Restriction Enzyme; 5′ cloning site HincII (unknown if destroyed); 3′ cloning site HincII (unknown if destroyed)
  Sequencing primers: 5′ T7; 3′ SP6
Terms and licenses: Academic/Nonprofit Terms; Industry Terms: Not Available to Industry
Depositor comments: This plasmid contains a 147 bp nucleosome positioning sequence and is referred to as clone"607". Please note that there may be discrepancies between Addgene's sequencing results and the depositor's sequence. Potential discrepancies are not a concern according to the depositing scientist because the clones were selected for their ability to bind to histone octamer, not for their specific sequence.
How to cite: pGEM-3z/607 was a gift from Jonathan Widom (Addgene plasmid # 26660 ; http://n2t.net/addgene:26660 ; RRID:Addgene_26660)
